Addgene plasmid #70375: R777-E091 Hs.FLT3
Purpose: Gateway ORF clone of human FLT3 [NM_004119.2] with stop codon (for native or N-terminal fusions)
Depositing lab: Dominic Esposito. Depositing organization: National Cancer Institute (NCI).
Backbone
  Vector backbone: pDonor-255
  Backbone size w/o insert (bp): 2693
  Vector type: Gateway Entry Clone
Growth in bacteria
  Bacterial resistance: Spectinomycin, 50 μg/mL
  Growth temperature: 37°C
  Growth strain: DH10B
  Copy number: High Copy
Gene/Insert
  Gene/Insert name: FLT3 (alt name: NM_004119.2)
  Species: H. sapiens (human)
  Insert size (bp): 2982
  Mutation: T227M (human SNP)
  Entrez Gene: FLT3 (a.k.a. CD135, FLK-2, FLK2, STK1)
  Cloning method: Gateway Cloning
  Sequencing primers: 5′ M13F 23-mer (5'-CCCAGTCACGACGTTGTAAAACG); 3′ attLR 23-mer (5'-TAACATCAGAGATTTTGAGACAC)
Terms and licenses: Academic/Nonprofit Terms; Industry Terms: Not Available to Industry
Depositor comments: c288t silent mutation not noted in Refseq; c680t (T227M) SNP found in alternate human genome sequences
How to cite: R777-E091 Hs.FLT3 was a gift from Dominic Esposito (Addgene plasmid # 70375 ; http://n2t.net/addgene:70375 ; RRID:Addgene_70375)
