[The description below was written by a language model from this plasmid's Addgene catalogue record and pLannotate feature annotations shown in this document.]
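Description:
R777-E091 Hs.FLT3 is a Gateway entry clone built on the pDonor-255 backbone, carrying the full-length human FLT3 open reading frame (reference transcript NM_004119.2) in a plasmid of about 5.7 kb. It is a bacterial propagation and shuttling vector rather than an expression construct: the feature table shows no promoter positioned to drive the insert in any host. Replication in E. coli relies on a high-copy ColE1/pUC-type origin, and selection uses spectinomycin through the aadA (SmR) aminoglycoside adenylyltransferase gene, which sits downstream of a fragment of a class 1 integron Pc promoter and a remnant of a gentamicin resistance gene. rrnB T1 and T2 terminators lie upstream of the cloning region, where they help insulate it from read-through transcription. Short lacZα and lacI fragments are backbone remnants.

The FLT3 coding sequence, roughly 3 kb, is flanked by two attL recombination sites, annotated by the software as attL3 and a partial attL2. These allow an LR Clonase reaction to transfer the ORF into a compatible Gateway destination vector, which then supplies the promoter, tags and host-specific elements. Because the ORF retains its stop codon, the clone suits native expression or N-terminal fusions, but not C-terminal tagging. FLT3 (CD135/FLK2/STK1) encodes a receptor tyrosine kinase for the cytokine FLT3LG that regulates proliferation, survival and differentiation of hematopoietic progenitors and dendritic cells through RAS/MAPK and AKT/mTOR signalling. The insert differs from the reference at two positions: a silent c288t change and c680t, giving T227M, which is described as a known human SNP.
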