Features (pLannotate 1.2.2; 11 found; start..end, strand, type, name):
     18..54      -  CDS            lacZα (fragment): LacZα fragment of β-galactosidase; lacZ fragment
     85..180     +  protein_bind   attL3: mutant version of attL; recombination site for the Gateway® LR reaction LR Clonase™
    186..3164    +  CDS            FLT3: FLT3_HUMAN - Also known as CD135, FLK2, STK1. Experimental evidence at protein level: Swiss-Prot protein existence level 1. Tyrosine-protein kinase that acts as cell-surface receptor for the cytokine FLT3LG and regulates differentiation, proliferation and survival of hematopoietic progenitor cells and of dendritic cells. Promotes phosphorylation of SHC1 and AKT1, and activation of the downstream effector MTOR. Promotes activation of RAS signaling and phosphorylation of downstream kinases, including MAPK1/ERK2 and/or MAPK3/ERK1. Promotes phosphorylation of FES, FER, PTPN6/SHP, PTPN11/SHP-2, PLC
   3172..3265    -  protein_bind   attL2 (fragment): mutant version of attL; recombination site for the Gateway® LR reaction LR Clonase™
   3380..3403    +  promoter       Pc promoter (fragment): intI1 (promoter lies within the coding sequence); class 1 integron promoter
   3579..3635    +  CDS            GmR (fragment): gentamycin acetyltransferase; aacC1; confers resistance to gentamycin
   3642..4433    +  CDS            SmR: aminoglycoside adenylyltransferase (Murphy, 1985); aadA; confers resistance to spectinomycin and streptomycin
   4526..5114    +  rep_origin     ori: high-copy-number ColE1/pMB1/pBR322/pUC origin of replication
   5297..5389    +  CDS            lacI (fragment): lac repressor; lacI; The lac repressor binds to the lac operator to inhibit transcription in E. coli. This inhibition can be relieved by adding lactose or isopropyl-β-D-thiogalactopyranoside (IPTG).
   5444..5471    -  terminator     rrnB T2 terminator: transcription terminator T2 from the E. coli rrnB gene
   5603..5646    +  terminator     rrnB T1 terminator: Escherichia coli rrnB; transcription terminator T1 from the E. coli rrnB gene
>Addgene plasmid #70375 | R777-E091 Hs.FLT3 | depositor full sequence | sequence record 125824 | Full Sequence
TTAACGCTAGCATGGATGTTTTCCCAGTCACGACGTTGTAAAACGACGGCCAGTCTTAAAATTCGAGCTC
GGTCCGAGGATCCGAAATAATGATTTTATTTTGACTGATAGTGACCTGTTCGTTGCAACAAATTGATAAG
CAATGCTTTTTTATAATGCCAACTTTGTACAAAAAAGTTGGCACCATGCCGGCGTTGGCGCGCGACGGCG
GCCAGCTGCCGCTGCTCGTTGTTTTTTCTGCAATGATATTTGGGACTATTACAAATCAAGATCTGCCTGT
GATCAAGTGTGTTTTAATCAATCATAAGAACAATGATTCATCAGTGGGGAAGTCATCATCATATCCCATG
GTATCAGAATCCCCGGAAGACCTCGGGTGTGCGTTGAGACCCCAGAGCTCAGGGACAGTGTACGAAGCTG
CCGCTGTGGAAGTGGATGTATCTGCTTCCATCACACTGCAAGTGCTGGTCGATGCCCCAGGGAACATTTC
CTGTCTCTGGGTCTTTAAGCACAGCTCCCTGAATTGCCAGCCACATTTTGATTTACAAAACAGAGGAGTT
GTTTCCATGGTCATTTTGAAAATGACAGAAACCCAAGCTGGAGAATACCTACTTTTTATTCAGAGTGAAG
CTACCAATTACACAATATTGTTTACAGTGAGTATAAGAAATACCCTGCTTTACACATTAAGAAGACCTTA
CTTTAGAAAAATGGAAAACCAGGACGCCCTGGTCTGCATATCTGAGAGCGTTCCAGAGCCGATCGTGGAA
TGGGTGCTTTGCGATTCACAGGGGGAAAGCTGTAAAGAAGAAAGTCCAGCTGTTGTTAAAAAGGAGGAAA
AAGTGCTTCATGAATTATTTGGGATGGACATAAGGTGCTGTGCCAGAAATGAACTGGGCAGGGAATGCAC
CAGGCTGTTCACAATAGATCTAAATCAAACTCCTCAGACCACATTGCCACAATTATTTCTTAAAGTAGGG
GAACCCTTATGGATAAGGTGCAAAGCTGTTCATGTGAACCATGGATTCGGGCTCACCTGGGAATTAGAAA
ACAAAGCACTCGAGGAGGGCAACTACTTTGAGATGAGTACCTATTCAACAAACAGAACTATGATACGGAT
TCTGTTTGCTTTTGTATCATCAGTGGCAAGAAACGACACCGGATACTACACTTGTTCCTCTTCAAAGCAT
CCCAGTCAATCAGCTTTGGTTACCATCGTAGAAAAGGGATTTATAAATGCTACCAATTCAAGTGAAGATT
ATGAAATTGACCAATATGAAGAGTTTTGTTTTTCTGTCAGGTTTAAAGCCTACCCACAAATCAGATGTAC
GTGGACCTTCTCTCGAAAATCATTTCCTTGTGAGCAAAAGGGTCTTGATAACGGATACAGCATATCCAAG
TTTTGCAATCATAAGCACCAGCCAGGAGAATATATATTCCATGCAGAAAATGATGATGCCCAATTTACCA
AAATGTTCACGCTGAATATAAGAAGGAAACCTCAAGTGCTCGCAGAAGCATCGGCAAGTCAGGCGTCCTG
TTTCTCGGATGGATACCCATTACCATCTTGGACCTGGAAGAAGTGTTCAGACAAGTCTCCCAACTGCACA
GAAGAGATCACAGAAGGAGTCTGGAATAGAAAGGCTAACAGAAAAGTGTTTGGACAGTGGGTGTCGAGCA
GTACTCTAAACATGAGTGAAGCCATAAAAGGGTTCCTGGTCAAGTGCTGTGCATACAATTCCCTTGGCAC
ATCTTGTGAGACGATCCTTTTAAACTCTCCAGGCCCCTTCCCTTTCATCCAAGACAACATCTCATTCTAT
GCAACAATTGGTGTTTGTCTCCTCTTCATTGTCGTTTTAACCCTGCTAATTTGTCACAAGTACAAAAAGC
AATTTAGGTATGAAAGCCAGCTACAGATGGTACAGGTGACCGGCTCCTCAGATAATGAGTACTTCTACGT
TGATTTCAGAGAATATGAATATGATCTCAAATGGGAGTTTCCAAGAGAAAATTTAGAGTTTGGGAAGGTA
CTAGGATCAGGTGCTTTTGGAAAAGTGATGAACGCAACAGCTTATGGAATTAGCAAAACAGGAGTCTCAA
TCCAGGTTGCCGTCAAAATGCTGAAAGAAAAAGCAGACAGCTCTGAAAGAGAGGCACTCATGTCAGAACT
CAAGATGATGACCCAGCTGGGAAGCCACGAGAATATTGTGAACCTGCTGGGGGCGTGCACACTGTCAGGA
CCAATTTACTTGATTTTTGAATACTGTTGCTATGGTGATCTTCTCAACTATCTAAGAAGTAAAAGAGAAA
AATTTCACAGGACTTGGACAGAGATTTTCAAGGAACACAATTTCAGTTTTTACCCCACTTTCCAATCACA
TCCAAATTCCAGCATGCCTGGTTCAAGAGAAGTTCAGATACACCCGGACTCGGATCAAATCTCAGGGCTT
CATGGGAATTCATTTCACTCTGAAGATGAAATTGAATATGAAAACCAAAAAAGGCTGGAAGAAGAGGAGG
ACTTGAATGTGCTTACATTTGAAGATCTTCTTTGCTTTGCATATCAAGTTGCCAAAGGAATGGAATTTCT
GGAATTTAAGTCGTGTGTTCACAGAGACCTGGCCGCCAGGAACGTGCTTGTCACCCACGGGAAAGTGGTG
AAGATATGTGACTTTGGATTGGCTCGAGATATCATGAGTGATTCCAACTATGTTGTCAGGGGCAATGCCC
GTCTGCCTGTAAAATGGATGGCCCCCGAAAGCCTGTTTGAAGGCATCTACACCATTAAGAGTGATGTCTG
GTCATATGGAATATTACTGTGGGAAATCTTCTCACTTGGTGTGAATCCTTACCCTGGCATTCCGGTTGAT
GCTAACTTCTACAAACTGATTCAAAATGGATTTAAAATGGATCAGCCATTTTATGCTACAGAAGAAATAT
ACATTATAATGCAATCCTGCTGGGCTTTTGACTCAAGGAAACGGCCATCCTTCCCTAATTTGACTTCGTT
TTTAGGATGTCAGCTGGCAGATGCAGAAGAAGCGATGTATCAGAATGTGGATGGCCGTGTTTCGGAATGT
CCTCACACCTACCAAAACAGGCGACCTTTCAGCAGAGAGATGGATTTGGGGCTACTCTCTCCGCAGGCTC
AGGTCGAAGATTCGTAATCAACTTTCTTGTACAAAGTTGGCATTATAGGAAAGCATTGCTTATCAATTTG
TTGCAACGAACAGGTCACTATCAGTCAAAATAAAATCATTATTTGCATGCAAGCTTAGATCCTCTAGACC
AGCCAGGACAGAAATGCCTCGACTTCGCTGCTACCCAAGGTTGCCGGGTGACGCACACCGTGGAAACGGA
TGAAGGCACGAACCCAGTGGACATAAGCCTGTTCGGTTCGTAAGCTGTAATGCAAGTAGCGTATGCGCTC
ACGCAACTGGTCCAGAACCTTGACCGAACGCAGCGGTGGTAACGGCGCAGTGGCGGTTTTCATGGCTTGT
TATGACTGTTTTTTTGGGGTACAGTCTATGCCTCGGGCATCCAAGCAGCAAGCGCGTTACGCCGTGGGTC
GATGTTTGATGTTATGGAGCAGCAACGATGTTACGCAGCAGGGCAGTCGCCCTAAAACAAAGTTAAACAT
TATGAGGGAAGCGGTGATCGCCGAAGTATCGACTCAACTATCAGAGGTAGTTGGCGTCATCGAGCGCCAT
CTCGAACCGACGTTGCTGGCCGTACATTTGTACGGCTCCGCAGTGGATGGCGGCCTGAAGCCACACAGTG
ATATTGATTTGCTGGTTACGGTGACCGTAAGGCTTGATGAAACAACGCGGCGAGCTTTGATCAACGACCT
TTTGGAAACTTCGGCTTCCCCTGGAGAGAGCGAGATTCTCCGCGCTGTAGAAGTCACCATTGTTGTGCAC
GACGACATCATTCCGTGGCGTTATCCAGCTAAGCGCGAACTGCAATTTGGAGAATGGCAGCGCAATGACA
TTCTTGCAGGTATCTTCGAGCCAGCCACGATCGACATTGATCTGGCTATCTTGCTGACAAAAGCAAGAGA
ACATAGCGTTGCCTTGGTAGGTCCAGCGGCGGAGGAACTCTTTGATCCGGTTCCTGAACAGGATCTATTT
GAGGCGCTAAATGAAACCTTAACGCTATGGAACTCGCCGCCCGACTGGGCTGGCGATGAGCGAAATGTAG
TGCTTACGTTGTCCCGCATTTGGTACAGCGCAGTAACCGGCAAAATCGCGCCGAAGGATGTCGCTGCCGA
CTGGGCAATGGAGCGCCTGCCGGCCCAGTATCAGCCCGTCATACTTGAAGCTAGACAGGCTTATCTTGGA
CAAGAAGAAGATCGCTTGGCCTCGCGCGCAGATCAGTTGGAAGAATTTGTCCACTACGTGAAAGGCGAGA
TCACCAAGGTAGTCGGCAAATAACCCTCGAGCCACCCATGACCAAAATCCCTTAACGTGAGTTACGCGTC
GTTCCACTGAGCGTCAGACCCCGTAGAAAAGATCAAAGGATCTTCTTGAGATCCTTTTTTTCTGCGCGTA
ATCTGCTGCTTGCAAACAAAAAAACCACCGCTACCAGCGGTGGTTTGTTTGCCGGATCAAGAGCTACCAA
CTCTTTTTCCGAAGGTAACTGGCTTCAGCAGAGCGCAGATACCAAATACTGTCCTTCTAGTGTAGCCGTA
GTTAGGCCACCACTTCAAGAACTCTGTAGCACCGCCTACATACCTCGCTCTGCTAATCCTGTTACCAGTG
GCTGCTGCCAGTGGCGATAAGTCGTGTCTTACCGGGTTGGACTCAAGACGATAGTTACCGGATAAGGCGC
AGCGGTCGGGCTGAACGGGGGGTTCGTGCACACAGCCCAGCTTGGAGCGAACGACCTACACCGAACTGAG
ATACCTACAGCGTGAGCATTGAGAAAGCGCCACGCTTCCCGAAGGGAGAAAGGCGGACAGGTATCCGGTA
AGCGGCAGGGTCGGAACAGGAGAGCGCACGAGGGAGCTTCCAGGGGGAAACGCCTGGTATCTTTATAGTC
CTGTCGGGTTTCGCCACCTCTGACTTGAGCGTCGATTTTTGTGATGCTCGTCAGGGGGGCGGAGCCTATG
GAAAAACGCCAGCAACGCGGCCTTTTTACGGTTCCTGGCCTTTTGCTGGCCTTTTGCTCACATGTTCTTT
CCTGCGTTATCCCCTGATTCTGTGGATAACCGTATTACCGCCTTTGAGTGAGCTGATACCGCTCGCCGCA
GCCGAACGACCGAGCGCAGCGAGTCAGTGAGCGAGGAAGCGGAAGAGCGCCCAATACGCAAACCGCCTCT
CCCCGCGCGTTGGCCGATTCATTAATGCAGCTGGCACGACAGGTTTCCCGACTGGAAAGCGGGCAGTGAG
CGCAACGCAATTAATACGCGTACCGCTAGCCAGGAAGAGTTTGTAGAAACGCAAAAAGGCCATCCGTCAG
GATGGCCTTCTGCTTAGTTTGATGCCTGGCAGTTTATGGCGGGCGTCCTGCCCGCCACCCTCCGGGCCGT
TGCTTCACAACGTTCAAATCCGCTCCCGGCGGATTTGTCCTACTCAGGAGAGCGTTCACCGACAAACAAC
AGATAAAACGAAAGGCCCAGTCTTCCGACTGAGCCTTTCGTTTTATTTGATGCCTGGCAGTTCCCTACTC
TCGCG
