>Addgene plasmid #70375 | R777-E091 Hs.FLT3 | addgene partial sequence | sequence record 129439 | pCR8_R1 5'-cgaaccgaacaggcttatgt-3'
GTGCGTCACCCGGCAACCTTGGGTAGCAGCGAAGTCGAGGCATTTCTGTCCTGGCTGGTCTAGAGGATCT
AAGCTTGCATGCAAATAATGATTTTATTTTGACTGATAGTGACCTGTTCGTTGCAACAAATTGATAAGCA
ATGCTTTCCTATAATGCCAACTTTGTACAAGAAAGTTGATTACGAATCTTCGACCTGAGCCTGCGGAGAG
AGTAGCCCCAAATCCATCTCTCTGCTGAAAGGTCGCCTGTTTTGGTAGGTGTGAGGACATTCCGAAACAC
GGCCATCCACATTCTGATACATCGCTTCTTCTGCATCTGCCAGCTGACATCCTAAAAACGAAGTCAAATT
AGGGAAGGATGGCCGTTTCCTTGAGTCAAAAGCCCAGCAGGATTGCATTATAATGTATATTTCTTCTGTA
GCATAAAATGGCTGATCCATTTTAAATCCATTTTGAATCAGTTTGTAGAAGTTAGCATCAACCGGAATGC
CAGGGTAAGGATTCACACCAAGTGAGAAGATTTCCCACAGTAATATTCCATATGACCAGACATCACTCTT
AATGGTGTAGATGCCTTCAAACAGGCTTTCGGGGGCCATCCATTTTACAGGCAGACGGGCATTGCCCCTG
ACAACATAGTTGGAATCACTCATGATATCTCGAGCCAATCCAAAGTCACATATCTTCACCACTTTCCCGT
GGGTGACAAGCACGTTCCTGGCGGCCAGGTCTCTGTGAACACACGACTTAAATTCCAGAAATTCCATTCC
TTTGGCAACTTGATATGCAAAGCAAAGAAGATCTTCAAATGTAAGCACATTCAAGTCCTCCTCTTCTTCC
AGCCTTTTTTGGTTTTCATATTCAATTTCATCTTCAGAGTGAAATGAATTCCCATGAAGCCC
